Addgene plasmid #117404: 4xHRE_miniTK-sfGFP-CMV_dsRed Exp
Purpose: sfGFP expressed from hypoxia-inducible miniTK promoter and dsRed expressed from consitutive CMV promoter
Depositing lab: Yvonne Chen. Depositing organization: University of California, Los Angeles (UCLA). Publication: Quantitative Analyses of Core Promoters Enable Precise Engineering of Regulated Gene Expression in Mammalian Cells. Ede C, Chen X, Lin MY, Chen YY. ACS Synth Biol. 2016 May 20;5(5):395-404. doi: 10.1021/acssynbio.5b00266. Epub 2016 Mar 1. PubMed 26883397.
Backbone
  Vector backbone: pcDNA3.1(+)
  Vector type: Mammalian Expression
  Selectable markers: Neomycin (select with G418)
Growth in bacteria
  Bacterial resistance: Ampicillin, 100 μg/mL
  Growth temperature: 37°C
  Growth strain: DH5alpha
  Copy number: High Copy
Gene/Insert
  Gene/Insert name: SuperFolder GFP (alt name: sfGFP)
  Insert size (bp): 714
Resource information
  A portion of this plasmid was derived from a plasmid made by: The sfGFP gene was PCRed from a plasmid received from Dr. Pamela Silver's laboratory.
Terms and licenses: Academic/Nonprofit Terms; Industry Terms: Not Available to Industry
How to cite: 4xHRE_miniTK-sfGFP-CMV_dsRed Exp was a gift from Yvonne Chen (Addgene plasmid # 117404 ; http://n2t.net/addgene:117404 ; RRID:Addgene_117404)
