[The description below was written by a language model from this plasmid's Addgene catalogue record and pLannotate feature annotations shown in this document.]
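Description:
4xHRE_miniTK-sfGFP-CMV_dsRed Exp is a dual-reporter mammalian expression plasmid of about 7.2 kb built on the pcDNA3.1(+) backbone. It is maintained in E. coli through a high-copy ColE1/pUC-type origin with ampicillin selection (AmpR under its bla promoter). It also carries an f1 origin and the backbone's SV40 early promoter–neo–SV40 poly(A) cassette, which allows G418 selection of transfected mammalian cells. The short hits to an HIV-1 LTR, ble, lacI and an additional SV40 promoter fragment appear to be backbone sequence or annotation matches rather than functional parts.

The plasmid holds two independent fluorescent reporter units. In the first, a minimal herpes simplex virus thymidine kinase (mini-TK) core promoter drives the 714 bp superfolder GFP coding sequence, which is terminated by a bGH polyadenylation signal. According to the name and stated purpose, four hypoxia response elements (4xHRE) sit upstream of this core promoter and make sfGFP expression hypoxia-inducible. The HRE repeats are not annotated in the feature table, although an unannotated stretch lies just before the mini-TK promoter. In the second unit, the CMV immediate-early enhancer and promoter, which span the origin of the circular map, constitutively express mammalian codon-optimized DsRed-Express, followed by its own bGH poly(A) signal.

DsRed output is independent of oxygen status, so it can serve as an internal reference for transfection efficiency and plasmid dosage, against which the inducible sfGFP signal can be normalized. This design fits the associated study's aim of quantitatively comparing core promoters for regulated gene expression in mammalian cells, here assessing the basal and induced activity of mini-TK paired with a hypoxia-responsive element.
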