Features (pLannotate 1.2.2; 22 found; start..end, strand, type, name):
      1..204     +  promoter       CMV promoter: human cytomegalovirus (CMV) immediate early promoter
    200..233     +  LTR            5' LTR (truncated) (fragment): truncated 5' long terminal repeat (LTR) from HIV-1
    249..267     +  promoter       T7 promoter: promoter for bacteriophage T7 RNA polymerase
    294..971     +  CDS            DsRed-Express: rapidly maturing tetrameric variant of DsRed fluorescent protein (Bevis and Glick, 2002) mammalian codon-optimized
   1003..1227    +  polyA_signal   bGH poly(A) signal: bovine growth hormone polyadenylation signal
   1231..1252    +  promoter       SV40 promoter (fragment): SV40 enhancer and early promoter
   1273..1701    +  rep_origin     f1 ori (sequence partly withheld): f1 bacteriophage origin of replication; arrow indicates direction of (+) strand synthesis
   1715..2044    +  promoter       SV40 promoter: SV40 enhancer and early promoter
   2111..2902    +  CDS            neo: KKA2_KLEPN - Also known as kan, nptII. Experimental evidence at protein level: Swiss-Prot protein existence level 1. Resistance to kanamycin, neomycin, paromomycin, ribostamycin, butirosin and gentamicin B. From Klebsiella pneumoniae.
   2926..3084    +  CDS            ble (fragment): BLE_KLEPN - Experimental evidence at protein level: Swiss-Prot protein existence level 1. Binding protein with a strong affinity to the bleomycin family of antibiotics. Binds to CL990; an antimitotic-antibiotic compound. From Klebsiella pneumoniae.
   3079..3200    +  polyA_signal   SV40 poly(A) signal: SV40 polyadenylation signal
   3273..3289    -  protein_bind   lac operator: The lac repressor binds to the lac operator to inhibit transcription in E. coli. This inhibition can be relieved by adding lactose or isopropyl-β-D-thiogalactopyranoside (IPTG). lac repressor encoded by lacI
   3297..3327    -  promoter       lac promoter: promoter for the E. coli lac operon
   3342..3363    -  protein_bind   CAP binding site: CAP binding activates transcription in the presence of cAMP. E. coli catabolite activator protein
   3376..3468    -  CDS            lacI (fragment): lac repressor; lacI; The lac repressor binds to the lac operator to inhibit transcription in E. coli. This inhibition can be relieved by adding lactose or isopropyl-β-D-thiogalactopyranoside (IPTG).
   3651..4239    -  rep_origin     ori: high-copy-number ColE1/pMB1/pBR322/pUC origin of replication
   4410..5270    -  CDS            AmpR: β-lactamase; bla; confers resistance to ampicillin, carbenicillin, and related antibiotics
   5271..5375    -  promoter       AmpR promoter: bla
   5618..5680    +  promoter       Mini-TK promoter: minimal herpes simplex virus (HSV) thymidine kinase promoter
   5708..6421    +  CDS            Superfolder GFP: Superfolder GFP is a basic (constitutively fluorescent) green fluorescent protein published in 2005, derived from Aequorea victoria. It is reported to be a very rapidly-maturing weak dimer.
   6469..6693    +  polyA_signal   bGH poly(A) signal: bovine growth hormone polyadenylation signal
   6796..7175    +  enhancer       CMV enhancer: human cytomegalovirus immediate early enhancer
>Addgene plasmid #117404 | 4xHRE_miniTK-sfGFP-CMV_dsRed Exp | addgene full sequence | sequence record 225154 | Addgene NGS Result
GTGATGCGGTTTTGGCAGTACATCAATGGGCGTGGATAGCGGTTTGACTCACGGGGATTTCCAAGTCTCC
ACCCCATTGACGTCAATGGGAGTTTGTTTTGGCACCAAAATCAACGGGACTTTCCAAAATGTCGTAACAA
CTCCGCCCCATTGACGCAAATGGGCGGTAGGCGTGTACGGTGGGAGGTCTATATAAGCAGAGCTCTCTGG
CTAACTAGAGAACCCACTGCTTACTGGCTTATCGAAATTAATACGACTCACTATAGGGAGACCCAAGCTG
GCTAGCCGCCACCATGGCCTCCTCCGAGGACGTCATCAAGGAGTTCATGCGCTTCAAGGTGCGCATGGAG
GGCTCCGTGAACGGCCACGAGTTCGAGATCGAGGGCGAGGGCGAGGGCCGCCCCTACGAGGGCACCCAGA
CCGCCAAGCTGAAGGTGACCAAGGGCGGCCCCCTGCCCTTCGCCTGGGACATCCTGTCCCCCCAGTTCCA
GTACGGCTCCAAGGTGTACGTGAAGCACCCCGCCGACATCCCCGACTACAAGAAGCTGTCCTTCCCCGAG
GGCTTCAAGTGGGAGCGCGTGATGAACTTCGAGGACGGCGGCGTGGTGACCGTGACCCAGGACTCCTCCC
TGCAGGACGGCTCCTTCATCTACAAGGTGAAGTTCATCGGCGTGAACTTCCCCTCCGACGGCCCCGTAAT
GCAGAAGAAGACTATGGGCTGGGAGGCCTCCACCGAGCGCCTGTACCCCCGCGACGGCGTGCTGAAGGGC
GAGATCCACAAGGCCCTGAAGCTGAAGGACGGCGGCCACTACCTGGTGGAGTTCAAGTCCATCTACATGG
CCAAGAAGCCCGTGCAGCTGCCCGGCTACTACTACGTGGACTCCAAGCTGGACATCACCTCCCACAACGA
GGACTACACCATCGTGGAGCAGTACGAGCGCGCCGAGGGCCGCCACCACCTGTTCCTGTAGACGGCTGTT
TAAACCCGCTGATCAGCCTCGACTGTGCCTTCTAGTTGCCAGCCATCTGTTGTTTGCCCCTCCCCCGTGC
CTTCCTTGACCCTGGAAGGTGCCACTCCCACTGTCCTTTCCTAATAAAATGAGGAAATTGCATCGCATTG
TCTGAGTAGGTGTCATTCTATTCTGGGGGGTGGGGTGGGGCAGGACAGCAAGGGGGAGGATTGGGAAGAC
AATAGCAGGCATGCTGGGGATGCGGTGGGCTCTATGGCTTCTGAGGCGGAAAGAACCAGCTGGGGCTCTA
GGGGGTATCCCC
[124 nt withheld, positions 1273-1396]
C
[91 nt withheld, positions 1398-1488]
A
[49 nt withheld, positions 1490-1538]
CCTTTGACGTTGGAGTCCACGTTCTTT
[37 nt withheld, positions 1566-1602]
ACCCTATCTCGGTCTATTCTTTTGATTTATAAGGGATTTTGCCGATTTCGGCCTATTGGTTAAAAAATGA
GCTGATTTAACAAAAATTTAACGCGAATTAATTCTGTGGAATGTGTGTCAGTTAGGGTGTGGAAAGTCCC
CAGGCTCCCCAGCAGGCAGAAGTATGCAAAGCATGCATCTCAATTAGTCAGCAACCAGGTGTGGAAAGTC
CCCAGGCTCCCCAGCAGGCAGAAGTATGCAAAGCATGCATCTCAATTAGTCAGCAACCATAGTCCCGCCC
CTAACTCCGCCCATCCCGCCCCTAACTCCGCCCAGTTCCGCCCATTCTCCGCCCCATGGCTGACTAATTT
TTTTTATTTATGCAGAGGCCGAGGCCGCCTCTGCCTCTGAGCTATTCCAGAAGTAGTGAGGAGGCTTTTT
TGGAGGCCTAGGCTTTTGCAAAAAGCTCCCGGGAGCTTGTATATCCATTTTCGGATCTGATCAAGAGACA
GGATGAGGATCGTTTCGCATGATTGAACAAGATGGATTGCACGCAGGTTCTCCGGCCGCTTGGGTGGAGA
GGCTATTCGGCTATGACTGGGCACAACAGACAATCGGCTGCTCTGATGCCGCCGTGTTCCGGCTGTCAGC
GCAGGGGCGCCCGGTTCTTTTTGTCAAGACCGACCTGTCCGGTGCCCTGAATGAACTGCAGGACGAGGCA
GCGCGGCTATCGTGGCTGGCCACGACGGGCGTTCCTTGCGCAGCTGTGCTCGACGTTGTCACTGAAGCGG
GAAGGGACTGGCTGCTATTGGGCGAAGTGCCGGGGCAGGATCTCCTGTCATCTCACCTTGCTCCTGCCGA
GAAAGTATCCATCATGGCTGATGCAATGCGGCGGCTGCATACGCTTGATCCGGCTACCTGCCCATTCGAC
CACCAAGCGAAACATCGCATCGAGCGAGCACGTACTCGGATGGAAGCCGGTCTTGTCGATCAGGATGATC
TGGACGAAGAGCATCAGGGGCTCGCGCCAGCCGAACTGTTCGCCAGGCTCAAGGCGCGCATGCCCGACGG
CGAGGATCTCGTCGTGACCCATGGCGATGCCTGCTTGCCGAATATCATGGTGGAAAATGGCCGCTTTTCT
GGATTCATCGACTGTGGCCGGCTGGGTGTGGCGGACCGCTATCAGGACATAGCGTTGGCTACCCGTGATA
TTGCTGAAGAGCTTGGCGGCGAATGGGCTGACCGCTTCCTCGTGCTTTACGGTATCGCCGCTCCCGATTC
GCAGCGCATCGCCTTCTATCGCCTTCTTGACGAGTTCTTCTGAGCGGGACTCTGGGGTTCGAAATGACCG
ACCAAGCGACGCCCAACCTGCCATCACGAGATTTCGATTCCACCGCCGCCTTCTATGAAAGGTTGGGCTT
CGGAATCGTTTTCCGGGACGCCGGCTGGATGATCCTCCAGCGCGGGGATCTCATGCTGGAGTTCTTCGCC
CACCCCAACTTGTTTATTGCAGCTTATAATGGTTACAAATAAAGCAATAGCATCACAAATTTCACAAATA
AAGCATTTTTTTCACTGCATTCTAGTTGTGGTTTGTCCAAACTCATCAATGTATCTTATCATGTCTGTAT
ACCGTCGACCTCTAGCTAGAGCTTGGCGTAATCATGGTCATAGCTGTTTCCTGTGTGAAATTGTTATCCG
CTCACAATTCCACACAACATACGAGCCGGAAGCATAAAGTGTAAAGCCTGGGGTGCCTAATGAGTGAGCT
AACTCACATTAATTGCGTTGCGCTCACTGCCCGCTTTCCAGTCGGGAAACCTGTCGTGCCAGCTGCATTA
ATGAATCGGCCAACGCGCGGGGAGAGGCGGTTTGCGTATTGGGCGCTCTTCCGCTTCCTCGCTCACTGAC
TCGCTGCGCTCGGTCGTTCGGCTGCGGCGAGCGGTATCAGCTCACTCAAAGGCGGTAATACGGTTATCCA
CAGAATCAGGGGATAACGCAGGAAAGAACATGTGAGCAAAAGGCCAGCAAAAGGCCAGGAACCGTAAAAA
GGCCGCGTTGCTGGCGTTTTTCCATAGGCTCCGCCCCCCTGACGAGCATCACAAAAATCGACGCTCAAGT
CAGAGGTGGCGAAACCCGACAGGACTATAAAGATACCAGGCGTTTCCCCCTGGAAGCTCCCTCGTGCGCT
CTCCTGTTCCGACCCTGCCGCTTACCGGATACCTGTCCGCCTTTCTCCCTTCGGGAAGCGTGGCGCTTTC
TCATAGCTCACGCTGTAGGTATCTCAGTTCGGTGTAGGTCGTTCGCTCCAAGCTGGGCTGTGTGCACGAA
CCCCCCGTTCAGCCCGACCGCTGCGCCTTATCCGGTAACTATCGTCTTGAGTCCAACCCGGTAAGACACG
ACTTATCGCCACTGGCAGCAGCCACTGGTAACAGGATTAGCAGAGCGAGGTATGTAGGCGGTGCTACAGA
GTTCTTGAAGTGGTGGCCTAACTACGGCTACACTAGAAGAACAGTATTTGGTATCTGCGCTCTGCTGAAG
CCAGTTACCTTCGGAAAAAGAGTTGGTAGCTCTTGATCCGGCAAACAAACCACCGCTGGTAGCGGTGGTT
TTTTTGTTTGCAAGCAGCAGATTACGCGCAGAAAAAAAGGATCTCAAGAAGATCCTTTGATCTTTTCTAC
GGGGTCTGACGCTCAGTGGAACGAAAACTCACGTTAAGGGATTTTGGTCATGAGATTATCAAAAAGGATC
TTCACCTAGATCCTTTTAAATTAAAAATGAAGTTTTAAATCAATCTAAAGTATATATGAGTAAACTTGGT
CTGACAGTTACCAATGCTTAATCAGTGAGGCACCTATCTCAGCGATCTGTCTATTTCGTTCATCCATAGT
TGCCTGACTCCCCGTCGTGTAGATAACTACGATACGGGAGGGCTTACCATCTGGCCCCAGTGCTGCAATG
ATACCGCGAGACCCACGCTCACCGGCTCCAGATTTATCAGCAATAAACCAGCCAGCCGGAAGGGCCGAGC
GCAGAAGTGGTCCTGCAACTTTATCCGCCTCCATCCAGTCTATTAATTGTTGCCGGGAAGCTAGAGTAAG
TAGTTCGCCAGTTAATAGTTTGCGCAACGTTGTTGCCATTGCTACAGGCATCGTGGTGTCACGCTCGTCG
TTTGGTATGGCTTCATTCAGCTCCGGTTCCCAACGATCAAGGCGAGTTACATGATCCCCCATGTTGTGCA
AAAAAGCGGTTAGCTCCTTCGGTCCTCCGATCGTTGTCAGAAGTAAGTTGGCCGCAGTGTTATCACTCAT
GGTTATGGCAGCACTGCATAATTCTCTTACTGTCATGCCATCCGTAAGATGCTTTTCTGTGACTGGTGAG
TACTCAACCAAGTCATTCTGAGAATAGTGTATGCGGCGACCGAGTTGCTCTTGCCCGGCGTCAATACGGG
ATAATACCGCGCCACATAGCAGAACTTTAAAAGTGCTCATCATTGGAAAACGTTCTTCGGGGCGAAAACT
CTCAAGGATCTTACCGCTGTTGAGATCCAGTTCGATGTAACCCACTCGTGCACCCAACTGATCTTCAGCA
TCTTTTACTTTCACCAGCGTTTCTGGGTGAGCAAAAACAGGAAGGCAAAATGCCGCAAAAAAGGGAATAA
GGGCGACACGGAAATGTTGAATACTCATACTCTTCCTTTTTCAATATTATTGAAGCATTTATCAGGGTTA
TTGTCTCATGAGCGGATACATATTTGAATGTATTTAGAAAAATAAACAAATAGGGGTTCCGCGCACATTT
CCCCGAAAAGTGCCACCTGACGTCGACGGATCGGGAGATCTTTGTATTTAATTAAGACCTTGAGTACGTG
CGTCTCTGCACGTATGGCGATTAAGACCTTGAGTACGTGCGTCTCTGCACGTATGGCGATTAAGACCTTG
AGTACGTGCGTCTCTGCACGTATGGCGATTAAGACCTTGAGTACGTGCGTCTCTGCACGTATGGCGGATC
TTCGCGATTACGCAATAATGGTACCTTCGCATATTAAGGTGACGCGTGTGGCCTCGAACACCGAGCGACC
CTGCAGCGACCCGCTTAAAAGCTTGAATTCTCTAGCGCCGCCACCATGAGTAAAGGTGAAGAACTGTTCA
CCGGTGTTGTTCCGATCCTGGTTGAACTGGATGGTGATGTTAACGGCCACAAATTCTCTGTTCGTGGTGA
AGGTGAAGGTGATGCAACCAACGGTAAACTGACCCTGAAATTCATCTGCACTACCGGTAAACTGCCGGTT
CCATGGCCGACTCTGGTGACTACCCTGACCTATGGTGTTCAGTGTTTTTCTCGTTACCCGGATCACATGA
AGCAGCATGATTTCTTCAAATCTGCAATGCCGGAAGGTTATGTACAGGAGCGCACCATTTCTTTCAAAGA
CGATGGCACCTACAAAACCCGTGCAGAGGTTAAATTTGAAGGTGATACTCTGGTGAACCGTATTGAACTG
AAAGGCATTGATTTCAAAGAGGACGGCAACATCCTGGGCCACAAACTGGAATATAACTTCAACTCCCATA
ACGTTTACATCACCGCAGACAAACAGAAGAACGGTATCAAAGCTAACTTCAAAATTCGCCATAACGTTGA
AGACGGTAGCGTACAGCTGGCGGACCACTACCAGCAGAACACTCCGATCGGTGATGGTCCGGTTCTGCTG
CCGGATAACCACTACCTGTCCACCCAGTCTAAACTGTCCAAAGACCCGAACGAAAAGCGCGACCACATGG
TGCTGCTGGAGTTCGTTACTGCAGCAGGTATCACGCACGGCATGGATGAACTCTACAAATAAGCGGCCGC
CTAGAGGGCCCGTTTAAACCCGCTGATCAGCCTCGACTGTGCCTTCTAGTTGCCAGCCATCTGTTGTTTG
CCCCTCCCCCGTGCCTTCCTTGACCCTGGAAGGTGCCACTCCCACTGTCCTTTCCTAATAAAATGAGGAA
ATTGCATCGCATTGTCTGAGTAGGTGTCATTCTATTCTGGGGGGTGGGGTGGGGCAGGACAGCAAGGGGG
AGGATTGGGAAGACAATAGCAGGCATGCTGGGGATGCGGTGGGCTCTATGGCCGCGGAATTAGCCTATGT
TTTTTGGAACAATTGCATGAAGAATCTGCTTAGGGTTAGGCGTTTTGCGCTGCTTCGCGATGTACGGGCC
AGATATACGCGTTGACATTGATTATTGACTAGTTATTAATAGTAATCAATTACGGGGTCATTAGTTCATA
GCCCATATATGGAGTTCCGCGTTACATAACTTACGGTAAATGGCCCGCCTGGCTGACCGCCCAACGACCC
CCGCCCATTGACGTCAATAATGACGTATGTTCCCATAGTAACGCCAATAGGGACTTTCCATTGACGTCAA
TGGGTGGAGTATTTACGGTAAACTGCCCACTTGGCAGTACATCAAGTGTATCATATGCCAAGTACGCCCC
CTATTGACGTCAATGACGGTAAATGGCCCGCCTGGCATTATGCCCAGTACATGACCTTATGGGACTTTCC
TACTTGGCAGTACATCTACGTATTAGTCATCGCTATTACCATG
